Addgene plasmid #45121: pETCON-HtsptLB12v.3
Depositing lab: David Baker. Depositing organization: University of Washington. Publication: Computational design of a protein-based enzyme inhibitor. Procko E, Hedman R, Hamilton K, Seetharaman J, Fleishman SJ, Su M, Aramini J, Kornhaber G, Hunt JF, Tong L, Montelione GT, Baker D. J Mol Biol. 2013 Sep 23;425(18):3563-75. doi: 10.1016/j.jmb.2013.06.035. PubMed 23827138.
Backbone
  Vector backbone: pETCON
  Backbone size w/o insert (bp): 6287
  Total vector size (bp): 6767
  Vector type: Yeast Expression
  Selectable markers: TRP1
Growth in bacteria
  Bacterial resistance: Ampicillin, 100 μg/mL
  Growth temperature: 37°C
  Growth strain: XL1 Blue
  Copy number: High Copy
Gene/Insert
  Gene/Insert name: HtsptLB12v.3
  Species: Synthetic
  Insert size (bp): 480
  Promoter: GAL
  Tag / fusion protein: c-myc epitope tag (C terminal on backbone); Aga2p for yeast surface display (N terminal on backbone)
  Cloning method: Restriction Enzyme; 5′ cloning site NdeI (not destroyed); 3′ cloning site XhoI (not destroyed)
  Sequencing primers: 5′ None; 3′ cgagctaaaagtacagtggg
Terms and licenses: Academic/Nonprofit Terms; Industry Terms: Not Available to Industry
How to cite: pETCON-HtsptLB12v.3 was a gift from David Baker (Addgene plasmid # 45121 ; http://n2t.net/addgene:45121 ; RRID:Addgene_45121)
