[The description below was written by a language model from this plasmid's Addgene catalogue record and pLannotate feature annotations shown in this document.]
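Description:
pETCON-HtsptLB12v.3 is a 6,767 bp yeast surface display plasmid built on the pETCON backbone, a yeast–E. coli shuttle vector. In bacteria it is maintained at high copy through a ColE1/pUC-type origin and selected with ampicillin via the β-lactamase gene. In Saccharomyces cerevisiae it is kept as a stable low-copy episome by a CEN6/ARS element and selected by tryptophan prototrophy from the TRP1 marker with its own promoter. The backbone also carries an f1 phage origin and remnants of a pBluescript-like cloning region: a lac promoter/operator, a lacZα fragment, and flanking T3 and T7 promoters. Short lacI, rop, bom and "Gale" hits in the automated annotation appear to be vestigial fragments or spurious matches rather than functional parts.

The payload is a 480 bp synthetic insert, HtsptLB12v.3, cloned between retained NdeI and XhoI sites and expressed from the galactose-inducible GAL1,10 promoter. The insert lies in frame downstream of the Aga2p coding sequence and upstream of a C-terminal c-myc epitope. On induction, the Aga2p fusion is secreted and tethered to the yeast cell wall through its pairing with Aga1p, which must be supplied by the display strain. The myc tag allows surface expression of the full-length protein to be measured. The annotation tool matches the insert to a protein from Acidianus filamentous virus 1, which suggests that this viral protein served as the scaffold for the design, although the record lists the insert only as synthetic. The associated publication concerns computational design of a protein-based enzyme inhibitor, so the construct is presumably a design variant displayed for binding measurements or affinity selection. The record does not name the target enzyme.
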