Features (pLannotate 1.2.2; 22 found; start..end, strand, type, name):
     70..573     -  misc_feature   CEN/ARS: S. cerevisiae CEN6 centromere fused to an autonomously replicating sequence
    610..714     +  promoter       AmpR promoter: bla
    715..1575    +  CDS            AmpR: β-lactamase; bla; confers resistance to ampicillin, carbenicillin, and related antibiotics
   1746..2334    +  rep_origin     ori: high-copy-number ColE1/pMB1/pBR322/pUC origin of replication
   2517..2609    +  CDS            lacI (fragment): lac repressor; lacI; The lac repressor binds to the lac operator to inhibit transcription in E. coli. This inhibition can be relieved by adding lactose or isopropyl-β-D-thiogalactopyranoside (IPTG).
   2622..2643    +  protein_bind   CAP binding site: CAP binding activates transcription in the presence of cAMP. E. coli catabolite activator protein
   2658..2688    +  promoter       lac promoter: promoter for the E. coli lac operon
   2696..2712    +  protein_bind   lac operator: The lac repressor binds to the lac operator to inhibit transcription in E. coli. This inhibition can be relieved by adding lactose or isopropyl-β-D-thiogalactopyranoside (IPTG). lac repressor encoded by lacI
   2757..2775    +  promoter       T3 promoter: promoter for bacteriophage T3 RNA polymerase
   2761..2889    -  CDS            Gale (fragment): GALE_DROME - Experimental evidence at protein level: Swiss-Prot protein existence level 1. Catalyzes two distinct but analogous reactions: the reversible epimerization of UDP-glucose to UDP-galactose and the reversible epimerization of UDP-N-acetylglucosamine to UDP-N- acetylgalactosamine (PubMed:20519568, PubMed:22654673). The reaction with UDP-Gal plays a critical role in the Leloir pathway of galactose catabolism in which galactose is converted to the glycolytic intermediate glucose 6-phosphate. It contributes to the catabolism of dietary galactose and enables the endogenous biosynthesis of
   2940..3604    +  promoter       GAL1,10 promoter: GAL1 and GAL10 genes of S. cerevisiae; divergent inducible promoter, regulated by Gal4
   3644..3904    +  CDS            AGA2: AGA2_YEAST - Experimental evidence at protein level: Swiss-Prot protein existence level 1. Receptor binding subunit of the a-agglutinin heterodimer. S.cerevisiae a and alpha cells express the complementary cell surface glycoproteins a-agglutinin and alpha-agglutinin, respectively, which interact with one another to promote cellular aggregation during mating. From Saccharomyces cerevisiae (strain ATCC 204508 / S288c) (Baker's yeast).
   4040..4510    +  CDS            Y157_AFV1Y: Experimental evidence at protein level: Swiss-Prot protein existence level 1. From Acidianus filamentous virus 1 (isolate United States/Yellowstone) (AFV-1).
   4532..4558    +  CDS            Myc (fragment): Myc (human c-Myc proto-oncogene) epitope tag
   4888..4906    -  promoter       T7 promoter: promoter for bacteriophage T7 RNA polymerase
   4909..5066    +  CDS            lacZα (fragment): LacZα fragment of β-galactosidase; lacZ fragment
   5074..5529    +  rep_origin     f1 ori (sequence partly withheld): f1 bacteriophage origin of replication; arrow indicates direction of (+) strand synthesis
   5530..5579    -  misc_feature   bom (fragment): basis of mobility region from pBR322
   5626..6300    -  CDS            TRP1: phosphoribosylanthranilate isomerase, required for tryptophan biosynthesis; S. cerevisiae TRP1; yeast auxotrophic marker
   6301..6581    -  promoter       TRP1 promoter: S. cerevisiae TRP1
   6582..6631    -  misc_feature   bom (fragment): basis of mobility region from pBR322
   6733..1       -  CDS            rop (fragment) (across the origin): Rop protein, which maintains plasmids at low copy number; rop
>Addgene plasmid #45121 | pETCON-HtsptLB12v.3 | depositor full sequence | sequence record 62614 | pETCON-HtsptLB12v.3 sequence 6767 bps
GACGAAAGGGCCTCGTGATACGCCTATTTTTATAGGTTAATGTCATGATAATAATGGTTTCTTAGGACGG
ATCGCTTGCCTGTAACTTACACGCGCCTCGTATCTTTTAATGATGGAATAATTTGGGAATTTACTCTGTG
TTTATTTATTTTTATGTTTTGTATTTGGATTTTAGAAAGTAAATAAAGAAGGTAGAAGAGTTACGGAATG
AAGAAAAAAAAATAAACAAAGGTTTAAAAAATTTCAACAAAAAGCGTACTTTACATATATATTTATTAGA
CAAGAAAAGCAGATTAAATAGATATACATTCGATTAACGATAAGTAAAATGTAAAATCACAGGATTTTCG
TGTGTGGTCTTCTACACAGACAAGATGAAACAATTCGGCATTAATACCTGAGAGCAGGAAGAGCAAGATA
AAAGGTAGTATTTGTTGGCGATCCCCCTAGAGTCTTTTACATCTTCGGAAAACAAAAACTATTTTTTCTT
TAATTTCTTTTTTTACTTTCTATTTTTAATTTATATATTTATATTAAAAAATTTAAATTATAATTATTTT
TATAGCACGTGATGAAAAGGACCCAGGTGGCACTTTTCGGGGAAATGTGCGCGGAACCCCTATTTGTTTA
TTTTTCTAAATACATTCAAATATGTATCCGCTCATGAGACAATAACCCTGATAAATGCTTCAATAATATT
GAAAAAGGAAGAGTATGAGTATTCAACATTTCCGTGTCGCCCTTATTCCCTTTTTTGCGGCATTTTGCCT
TCCTGTTTTTGCTCACCCAGAAACGCTGGTGAAAGTAAAAGATGCTGAAGATCAGTTGGGTGCACGAGTG
GGTTACATCGAACTGGATCTCAACAGCGGTAAGATCCTTGAGAGTTTTCGCCCCGAAGAACGTTTTCCAA
TGATGAGCACTTTTAAAGTTCTGCTATGTGGCGCGGTATTATCCCGTATTGACGCCGGGCAAGAGCAACT
CGGTCGCCGCATACACTATTCTCAGAATGACTTGGTTGAGTACTCACCAGTCACAGAAAAGCATCTTACG
GATGGCATGACAGTAAGAGAATTATGCAGTGCTGCCATAACCATGAGTGATAACACTGCGGCCAACTTAC
TTCTGACAACGATCGGAGGACCGAAGGAGCTAACCGCTTTTTTTCACAACATGGGGGATCATGTAACTCG
CCTTGATCGTTGGGAACCGGAGCTGAATGAAGCCATACCAAACGACGAGCGTGACACCACGATGCCTGTA
GCAATGGCAACAACGTTGCGCAAACTATTAACTGGCGAACTACTTACTCTAGCTTCCCGGCAACAATTAA
TAGACTGGATGGAGGCGGATAAAGTTGCAGGACCACTTCTGCGCTCGGCCCTTCCGGCTGGCTGGTTTAT
TGCTGATAAATCTGGAGCCGGTGAGCGTGGGTCTCGCGGTATCATTGCAGCACTGGGGCCAGATGGTAAG
CCCTCCCGTATCGTAGTTATCTACACGACGGGCAGTCAGGCAACTATGGATGAACGAAATAGACAGATCG
CTGAGATAGGTGCCTCACTGATTAAGCATTGGTAACTGTCAGACCAAGTTTACTCATATATACTTTAGAT
TGATTTAAAACTTCATTTTTAATTTAAAAGGATCTAGGTGAAGATCCTTTTTGATAATCTCATGACCAAA
ATCCCTTAACGTGAGTTTTCGTTCCACTGAGCGTCAGACCCCGTAGAAAAGATCAAAGGATCTTCTTGAG
ATCCTTTTTTTCTGCGCGTAATCTGCTGCTTGCAAACAAAAAAACCACCGCTACCAGCGGTGGTTTGTTT
GCCGGATCAAGAGCTACCAACTCTTTTTCCGAAGGTAACTGGCTTCAGCAGAGCGCAGATACCAAATACT
GTCCTTCTAGTGTAGCCGTAGTTAGGCCACCACTTCAAGAACTCTGTAGCACCGCCTACATACCTCGCTC
TGCTAATCCTGTTACCAGTGGCTGCTGCCAGTGGCGATAAGTCGTGTCTTACCGGGTTGGACTCAAGACG
ATAGTTACCGGATAAGGCGCAGCGGTCGGGCTGAACGGGGGGTTCGTGCACACAGCCCAGCTTGGAGCGA
ACGACCTACACCGAACTGAGATACCTACAGCGTGAGCATTGAGAAAGCGCCACGCTTCCCGAAGGGAGAA
AGGCGGACAGGTATCCGGTAAGCGGCAGGGTCGGAACAGGAGAGCGCACGAGGGAGCTTCCAGGGGGGAA
CGCCTGGTATCTTTATAGTCCTGTCGGGTTTCGCCACCTCTGACTTGAGCGTCGATTTTTGTGATGCTCG
TCAGGGGGGCCGAGCCTATGGAAAAACGCCAGCAACGCGGCCTTTTTACGGTTCCTGGCCTTTTGCTGGC
CTTTTGCTCACATGTTCTTTCCTGCGTTATCCCCTGATTCTGTGGATAACCGTATTACCGCCTTTGAGTG
AGCTGATACCGCTCGCCGCAGCCGAACGACCGAGCGCAGCGAGTCAGTGAGCGAGGAAGCGGAAGAGCGC
CCAATACGCAAACCGCCTCTCCCCGCGCGTTGGCCGATTCATTAATGCAGCTGGCACGACAGGTTTCCCG
ACTGGAAAGCGGGCAGTGAGCGCAACGCAATTAATGTGAGTTACCTCACTCATTAGGCACCCCAGGCTTT
ACACTTTATGCTTCCGGCTCCTATGTTGTGTGGAATTGTGAGCGGATAACAATTTCACACAGGAAACAGC
TATGACCATGATTACGCCAAGCTCGGAATTAACCCTCACTAAAGGGAACAAAAGCTGGGTACCCGACAGG
TTATCAGCAACAACACAGTCATATCCATTCTCAATTAGCTCTACCACAGTGTGTGAACCAATGTATCCAG
CACCACCTGTAACCAAAACAATTTTAGAAGTACTTTCACTTTGTAACTGAGCTGTCATTTATATTGAATT
TTCAAAAATTCTTACTTTTTTTTTGGATGGACGCAAAGAAGTTTAATAATCATATTACATGGCATTACCA
CCATATACATATCCATATACATATCCATATCTAATCTTACTTATATGTTGTGGAAATGTAAAGAGCCCCA
TTATCTTAGCCTAAAAAAACCTTCTCTTTGGAACTTTCAGTAATACGCTTAACTGCTCATTGCTATATTG
AAGTACGGATTAGAAGCCGCCGAGCGGGTGACAGCCCTCCGAAGGAAGACTCTCCTCCGTGCGTCCTCGT
CTTCACCGGTCGCGTTCCTGAAACGCAGATGTGCCTCGCGCCGCACTGCTCCGAACAATAAAGATTCTAC
AATACTAGCTTTTATGGTTATGAAGAGGAAAAATTGGCAGTAACCTGGCCCCACAAACCTTCAAATGAAC
GAATCAAATTAACAACCATAGGATGATAATGCGATTAGTTTTTTAGCCTTATTTCTGGGGTAATTAATCA
GCGAAGCGATGATTTTTGATCTATTAACAGATATATAAATGCAAAAACTGCATAACCACTTTAACTAATA
CTTTCAACATTTTCGGTTTGTATTACTTCTTATTCAAATGTAATAAAAGTATCAACAAAAAATTGTTAAT
ATACCTCTATACTTTAACGTCAAGGAGAAAAAACCCCGGATCGAATTCCCTACTTCATACATTTTCAATT
AAGATGCAGTTACTTCGCTGTTTTTCAATATTTTCTGTTATTGCTTCAGTTTTAGCACAGGAACTGACAA
CTATATGCGAGCAAATCCCCTCACCAACTTTAGAATCGACGCCGTACTCTTTGTCAACGACTACTATTTT
GGCCAACGGGAAGGCAATGCAAGGAGTTTTTGAATATTACAAATCAGTAACGTTTGTCAGTAATTGCGGT
TCTCACCCCTCAACAACTAGCAAAGGCAGCCCCATAAACACACAGTATGTTTTTAAGGACAATAGCTCGA
CGATTGAAGGTAGATACCCATACGACGTTCCAGACTACGCTCTGCAGGCTAGTGGTGGAGGAGGCTCTGG
TGGAGGCGGTAGCGGAGGCGGAGGGTCGGCTAGCCATATGGGTTCCGAAATGAGTGAAATGTCTGTTGTA
GATTACGTCGTTAAGTCTTTTAATTATACAGAGGATATGAGTCATGAATTGTTATTCTCTGTTAAAAAGA
GATGGTTCGTAAAGCCATTCGAACACTCAACCAGATATGGTTTGTTAGCCTACATGTTGTTACCTGGTAA
CTACATAAAGTTCGGTTTGTACGTTTTAACGAACCAAGACTATGCTAGATTCGAAATAGCATGGGTACAT
GTCGATAAAGACGGTAAAATCGAAGAAAGAACCGTATATTCCATTGAAACTTACTGGCACATTTTCATTG
ATATCGAAAACGACTTGAACTGTCCATACGTTTTGGCAAAGTTTATTGAAATGAGACCTGAATTCGATAA
GACAGCCTGGGTCGAAGAATCAAACTATTCCATTGCTGAAGATGACATCCAAATGGTTGAAAGTATAAAA
AGATACTTGGAAAGAAAGATCGCTTCTGATCTCGAGGGGGGCGGATCCGAACAAAAGCTTATTTCTGAAG
AGGACTTGTAATAGAGATCTGATAACAACAGTGTAGATGTAACAAAATCGACTTTGTTCCCACTGTACTT
TTAGCTCGTACAAAATACAATATACTTTTCATTTCTCCGTAAACAACATGTTTTCCCATGTAATATCCTT
TTCTATTTTTCGTTCCGTTACCAACTTTACACATACTTTATATAGCTATTCACTTCTATACACTAAAAAA
CTAAGACAATTTTAATTTTGCTGCCTGCCATATTTCAATTTGTTATAAATTCCTATAATTTATCCTATTA
GTAGCTAAAAAAAGATGAATGTGAATCGAATCCTAAGAGAATTGAGCTCCAATTCGCCCTATAGTGAGTC
GTATTACAATTCACTGGCCGTCGTTTTACAACGTCGTGACTGGGAAAACCCTGGCGTTACCCAACTTAAT
CGCCTTGCAGCACATCCCCCCTTCGCCAGCTGGCGTAATAGCGAAGAGGCCCGCACCGATCGCCCTTCCC
AACAGTTGCGCAGCCTGAATGGCGAATGGCGCG
[124 nt withheld, positions 5074-5197]
C
[91 nt withheld, positions 5199-5289]
A
[49 nt withheld, positions 5291-5339]
CCTTTGACGTTGGAGTCCACGTTCTTT
[37 nt withheld, positions 5367-5403]
ACCCTATCTCGGTCTATTCTTTTGATTTATAAGGGATTTTGCCGATTTCGGCCTATTGGTTAAAAAATGA
GCTGATTTAACAAAAATTTAACGCGAATTTTAACAAAATATTAACGTTTACAATTTCCTGATGCGGTATT
TTCTCCTTACGCATCTGTGCGGTATTTCACACCGCAGGCAAGTGCACAAACAATACTTAAATAAATACTA
CTCAGTAATAACCTATTTCTTAGCATTTTTGACGAAATTTGCTATTTTGTTAGAGTCTTTTACACCATTT
GTCTCCACACCTCCGCTTACATCAACACCAATAACGCCATTTAATCTAAGCGCATCACCAACATTTTCTG
GCGTCAGTCCACCAGCTAACATAAAATGTAAGCTTTCGGGGCTCTCTTGCCTTCCAACCCAGTCAGAAAT
CGAGTTCCAATCCAAAAGTTCACCTGTCCCACCTGCTTCTGAATCAAACAAGGGAATAAACGAATGAGGT
TTCTGTGAAGCTGCACTGAGTAGTATGTTGCAGTCTTTTGGAAATACGAGTCTTTTAATAACTGGCAAAC
CGAGGAACTCTTGGTATTCTTGCCACGACTCATCTCCATGCAGTTGGACGATATCAATGCCGTAATCATT
GACCAGAGCCAAAACATCCTCCTTAGGTTGATTACGAAACACGCCAACCAAGTATTTCGGAGTGCCTGAA
CTATTTTTATATGCTTTTACAAGACTTGAAATTTTCCTTGCAATAACCGGGTCAATTGTTCTCTTTCTAT
TGGGCACACATATAATACCCAGCAAGTCAGCATCGGAATCTAGAGCACATTCTGCGGCCTCTGTGCTCTG
CAAGCCGCAAACTTTCACCAATGGACCAGAACTACCTGTGAAATTAATAACAGACATACTCCAAGCTGCC
TTTGTGTGCTTAATCACGTATACTCACGTGCTCAATAGTCACCAATGCCCTCCCTCTTGGCCCTCTCCTT
TTCTTTTTTCGACCGAATTAATTCTTAATCGGCAAAAAAAGAAAAGCTCCGGATCAAGATTGTACGTAAG
GTGACAAGCTATTTTTCAATAAAGAATATCTTCCACTACTGCCATCTGGCGTCATAACTGCAAAGTACAC
ATATATTACGATGCTGTCTATTAAATGCTTCCTATATTATATATATAGTAATGTCGTTTATGGTGCACTC
TCAGTACAATCTGCTCTGATGCCGCATAGTTAAGCCAGCCCCGACACCCGCCAACACCCGCTGACGCGCC
CTGACGGGCTTGTCTGCTCCCGGCATCCGCTTACAGACAAGCTGTGACCGTCTCCGGGAGCTGCATGTGT
CAGAGGTTTTCACCGTCATCACCGAAACGCGCGA
