>Addgene plasmid #45121 | pETCON-HtsptLB12v.3 | addgene partial sequence | sequence record 66409 | M13_pUC_fwd
ATACGACTCACTATAGGGCGAATTGGAGCTCAATTCTCTTAGGATTCGATTCACATTCATCTTTTTTTAG
CTACTAATAGGATAAATTATAGGAATTTATAACAAATTGAAATATGGCAGGCAGCAAAATTAAAATTGTC
TTAGTTTTTTAGTGTATAGAAGTGAATAGCTATATAAAGTATGTGTAAAGTTGGTAACGGAACGAAAAAT
AGAAAAGGATATTACATGGGAAAACATGTTGTTTACGGAGAAATGAAAAGTATATTGTATTTTGTACGAG
CTAAAAGTACAGTGGGAACAAAGTCGATTTTGTTACATCTACACTGTTGTTATCAGATCTCTATTACAAG
TCCTCTTCAGAAATAAGCTTTTGTTCGGATCCGCCCCCCTCGAGATCAGAAGCGATCTTTCTTTCCAAGT
ATCTTTTTATACTTTCAACCATTTGGATGTCATCTTCAGCAATGGAATAGTTTGATTCTTCGACCCAGGC
TGTCTTATCGAATTCAGGTCTCATTTCAATAAACTTTGCCAAAACGTATGGACAGTTCAAGTCGTTTTCG
ATATCAATGAAAATGTGCCAGTAAGTTTCAATGGAATATACGGTTCTTTCTTCGATTTTACCGTCTTTAT
CGACATGTACCCATGCTATTTCGAATCTAGCATAGTCTTGGTTCGTTAAAACGTACAAACCGAACTTTAT
GTAGTTACCAGGTAACAACATGTAGGCTAACAAACCATATCTGGTTGAGTGTTCGAATGGCTTTACGAAC
CATCTCTTTTTAACAGAGAATAACAATTCATGACTCATATCCTCTGTATAATTAAAAGACTTAACGACGT
AATCTACAACAGACATTTCACTCATTTCGGAACCCATATGGCTAGCCGACCCTCCGCCTCCGCTACCGCC
TCCACCAGAGCCTCCTCCACCACTAGCCTGCAGAGCGTAGTCTGGAACGTCGTATGGGTATCTACCTTCA
ATCGTCGAGCTATT
