>Addgene plasmid #45121 | pETCON-HtsptLB12v.3 | addgene partial sequence | sequence record 66411 | Gal1ProF2 5'-CGAAGCGATGATTTTTGATC-3'
AATGCAAAAACTGCATAACCACTTTAACTAATACTTTCAACATTTTCGGTTTGTATTACTTCTTATTCAA
ATGTAATAAAAGTATCAACAAAAAATTGTTAATATACCTCTATACTTTAACGTCAAGGAGAAAAAACCCC
GGATCGAATTCCCTACTTCATACATTTTCAATTAAGATGCAGTTACTTCGCTGTTTTTCAATATTTTCTG
TTATTGCTTCAGTTTTAGCACAGGAACTGACAACTATATGCGAGCAAATCCCCTCACCAACTTTAGAATC
GACGCCGTACTCTTTGTCAACGACTACTATTTTGGCCAACGGGAAGGCAATGCAAGGAGTTTTTGAATAT
TACAAATCAGTAACGTTTGTCAGTAATTGCGGTTCTCACCCCTCAACAACTAGCAAAGGCAGCCCCATAA
ACACACAGTATGTTTTTAAGGACAATAGCTCGACGATTGAAGGTAGATACCCATACGACGTTCCAGACTA
CGCTCTGCAGGCTAGTGGTGGAGGAGGCTCTGGTGGAGGCGGTAGCGGAGGCGGAGGGTCGGCTAGCCAT
ATGGGTTCCGAAATGAGTGAAATGTCTGTTGTAGATTACGTCGTTAAGTCTTTTAATTATACAGAGGATA
TGAGTCATGAATTGTTATTCTCTGTTAAAAAGAGATGGTTCGTAAAGCCATTCGAACACTCAACCAGATA
TGGTTTGTTAGCCTACATGTTGTTACCTGGTAACTACATAAAGTTCGGTTTGTACGTTTTAACGAACCAA
GACTATGCTAGATTCGAAATAGCATGGGTACATGTCGATAAAGACGGTAAAATCGAAGAAAGAACCGTAT
ATTCCATTGAAACTTACTGGCACATTTTCATTGATATCGAAAACGACTTGAACTGTCCATACGTTTTGGC
AAAGTTTATTGAAATGAGACCTGAATTCGATA
